>Addgene plasmid #177939 | CoV2-Spike-EF1a-D614G-N501Y | addgene full sequence | sequence record 348111 | Addgene NGS Result
AAGCCAGTATCTGCTCCCTGCTTGTGTGTTGGAGGTCGCTGAGTAGTGCGCGAGCAAAATTTAAGCTACA
ACAAGGCAAGGCTTGACCGACAATTGCATGAAGAATCTGCTTAGGGTTAGGCGTTTTGCGCTGCTTCGCG
ATGTACGGGCCAGATATACGCGTGCTCCGGTGCCCGTCAGTGGGCAGAGCGCACATCGCCCACAGTCCCC
GAGAAGTTGGGGGGAGGGGTCGGCAATTGAACCGGTGCCTAGAGAAGGTGGCGCGGGGTAAACTGGGAAA
GTGATGTCGTGTACTGGCTCCGCCTTTTTCCCGAGGGTGGGGGAGAACCGTATATAAGTGCAGTAGTCGC
CGTGAACGTTCTTTTTCGCAACGGGTTTGCCGCCAGAACACAGGTAAGTGCCGTGTGTGGTTCCCGCGGG
CCTGGCCTCTTTACGGGTTATGGCCCTTGCGTGCCTTGAATTACTTCCACGCCCCTGGCTGCAGTACGTG
ATTCTTGATCCCGAGCTTCGGGTTGGAAGTGGGTGGGAGAGTTCGAGGCCTTGCGCTTAAGGAGCCCCTT
CGCCTCGTGCTTGAGTTGAGGCCTGGCTTGGGCGCTGGGGCCGCCGCGTGCGAATCTGGTGGCACCTTCG
CGCCTGTCTCGCTGCTTTCGATAAGTCTCTAGCCATTTAAAATTTTTGATGACCTGCTGCGACGCTTTTT
TTCTGGCAAGATAGTCTTGTAAATGCGGGCCAAGATCTGCACACTGGTATTTCGGTTTTTGGGGCCGCGG
GCGGCGACGGGGCCCGTGCGTCCCAGCGCACATGTTCGGCGAGGCGGGGCCTGCGAGCGCGGCCACCGAG
AATCGGACGGGGGTAGTCTCAAGCTGGCCGGCCTGCTCTGGTGCCTGGCCTCGCGCCGCCGTGTATCGCC
CCGCCCTGGGCGGCAAGGCTGGCCCGGTCGGCACCAGTTGCGTGAGCGGAAAGATGGCCGCTTCCCGGCC
CTGCTGCAGGGAGCTCAAAATGGAGGACGCGGCGCTCGGGAGAGCGGGCGGGTGAGTCACCCACACAAAG
GAAAAGGGCCTTTCCGTCCTCAGCCGTCGCTTCATGTGACTCCACGGAGTACCGGGCGCCGTCCAGGCAC
CTCGATTAGTTCTCGAGCTTTTGGAGTACGTCGTCTTTAGGTTGGGGGGAGGGGTTTTATGCGATGGAGT
TTCCCCACACTGAGTGGGTGGAGACTGAAGTTAGGCCAGCTTGGCACTTGATGTAATTCTCCTTGGAATT
TGCCCTTTTTGAGTTTGGATCTTGGTTCATTCTCAAGCCTCAGACAGTGGTTCAAAGTTTTTTTCTTCCA
TTTCAGGTGTCGTGAGCTAGCATGTTTGTCTTCCTGGTCCTGCTGCCTCTGGTCTCGTCTCAGTGCGTGA
ACCTGACTACTAGAACCCAGCTGCCTCCTGCCTATACTAACTCCTTCACCCGCGGCGTGTACTACCCAGA
CAAGGTGTTCCGCAGCTCCGTGCTGCACTCCACCCAGGATCTGTTCCTGCCCTTCTTCAGCAACGTGACC
TGGTTCCACGCCATCCACGTGAGCGGCACCAATGGCACCAAGCGGTTCGACAATCCCGTGCTGCCATTCA
ACGATGGCGTGTACTTCGCCTCCACCGAGAAGAGCAACATCATCCGCGGCTGGATCTTCGGCACCACCCT
GGACTCCAAGACCCAGAGCCTGCTGATCGTGAACAATGCCACCAACGTGGTCATCAAGGTGTGCGAGTTC
CAGTTCTGCAATGATCCATTCCTGGGCGTGTACTACCACAAGAACAATAAGTCCTGGATGGAGAGCGAGT
TCCGCGTGTACAGCTCCGCCAACAATTGCACCTTCGAGTACGTGTCCCAGCCCTTCCTGATGGACCTGGA
GGGCAAGCAGGGCAATTTCAAGAACCTGCGCGAGTTCGTGTTCAAGAATATCGATGGCTACTTCAAGATC
TACTCCAAGCACACCCCCATCAACCTGGTGCGCGACCTGCCACAGGGCTTCAGCGCCCTGGAGCCACTGG
TGGATCTGCCAATCGGCATCAACATCACCAGGTTCCAGACCCTGCTGGCCCTGCACCGCAGCTACCTGAC
CCCAGGCGACAGCTCCAGCGGATGGACCGCTGGAGCTGCTGCCTACTACGTGGGCTACCTGCAGCCCCGC
ACCTTCCTGCTGAAGTACAACGAGAATGGCACCATCACCGACGCCGTGGATTGCGCCCTGGATCCACTGT
CCGAGACAAAGTGCACCCTGAAGAGCTTCACCGTGGAGAAGGGCATCTACCAGACCTCCAATTTCCGCGT
GCAGCCAACCGAGAGCATCGTGCGCTTCCCCAATATCACCAACCTGTGCCCATTCGGCGAGGTGTTCAAC
GCTACCAGGTTCGCCAGCGTGTACGCTTGGAATCGCAAGCGCATCTCCAACTGCGTGGCCGACTACAGCG
TGCTGTACAACTCCGCCAGCTTCTCCACCTTCAAGTGCTACGGCGTGTCCCCCACCAAGCTGAATGATCT
GTGCTTCACCAACGTGTACGCCGATAGCTTCGTGATCAGGGGCGACGAGGTGCGCCAGATCGCTCCAGGA
CAGACCGGCAAGATCGCTGACTACAATTACAAGCTGCCCGACGATTTCACCGGCTGCGTGATCGCCTGGA
ACTCCAACAATCTGGATAGCAAAGTGGGCGGCAACTACAATTACCTGTACCGCCTGTTCCGCAAGTCCAA
TCTGAAGCCATTCGAGCGCGACATCTCCACCGAGATCTACCAGGCTGGAAGCACCCCATGCAATGGAGTG
GAGGGCTTCAACTGCTACTTCCCCCTGCAGAGCTACGGCTTCCAGCCAACCTACGGAGTGGGATACCAGC
CATACAGGGTGGTGGTGCTGTCCTTCGAGCTGCTGCACGCTCCAGCTACCGTGTGCGGACCAAAGAAGAG
CACCAATCTGGTGAAGAACAAGTGCGTGAACTTCAATTTCAACGGCCTGACCGGAACCGGCGTGCTGACC
GAGTCCAACAAGAAGTTCCTGCCATTCCAGCAGTTCGGAAGGGACATCGCTGATACCACCGACGCCGTGC
GCGACCCACAGACCCTGGAGATCCTGGATATCACCCCATGCTCCTTCGGCGGCGTGAGCGTGATCACCCC
AGGAACCAATACCAGCAACCAGGTGGCCGTGCTGTACCAGGGCGTGAATTGCACCGAGGTGCCAGTGGCT
ATCCACGCTGATCAGCTGACCCCAACCTGGCGCGTGTACAGCACCGGATCCAACGTGTTCCAGACCCGCG
CCGGATGCCTGATCGGAGCTGAGCACGTGAACAATTCCTACGAGTGCGACATCCCAATCGGAGCTGGAAT
CTGCGCCAGCTACCAGACCCAGACCAACTCCCCAAGGAGGGCTCGCAGCGTGGCCAGCCAGTCCATCATC
GCCTACACCATGTCCCTGGGCGCCGAGAATAGCGTGGCCTACAGCAACAATTCCATCGCCATCCCAACCA
ACTTCACCATCTCCGTGACCACCGAGATCCTGCCCGTGTCCATGACCAAGACCAGCGTGGACTGCACCAT
GTACATCTGCGGCGATTCCACCGAGTGCAGCAACCTGCTGCTGCAGTACGGCAGCTTCTGCACCCAGCTG
AATCGCGCCCTGACCGGAATCGCTGTGGAGCAGGATAAGAACACCCAGGAGGTGTTCGCCCAGGTGAAGC
AGATCTACAAGACCCCCCCAATCAAGGACTTCGGCGGCTTCAATTTCAGCCAGATCCTGCCCGATCCAAG
CAAGCCCTCCAAGCGCAGCTTCATCGAGGACCTGCTGTTCAACAAGGTGACCCTGGCCGATGCCGGCTTC
ATCAAGCAGTACGGCGATTGCCTGGGCGACATCGCTGCCCGCGACCTGATCTGCGCCCAGAAGTTCAATG
GCCTGACCGTGCTGCCACCACTGCTGACCGATGAGATGATCGCTCAGTACACCTCCGCCCTGCTGGCCGG
AACCATCACCAGCGGATGGACCTTCGGCGCTGGAGCCGCCCTGCAGATCCCCTTCGCCATGCAGATGGCC
TACCGCTTCAACGGCATCGGCGTGACCCAGAATGTGCTGTACGAGAACCAGAAGCTGATCGCCAATCAGT
TCAACTCCGCCATCGGCAAGATCCAGGACTCCCTGTCCAGCACCGCCAGCGCCCTGGGCAAGCTGCAGGA
TGTGGTGAATCAGAACGCCCAGGCCCTGAATACCCTGGTGAAGCAGCTGTCCAGCAACTTCGGCGCCATC
TCCAGCGTGCTGAATGATATCCTGAGCCGCCTGGACAAGGTGGAGGCTGAGGTGCAGATCGATAGGCTGA
TCACCGGCCGCCTGCAGTCCCTGCAGACCTACGTGACCCAGCAGCTGATCAGGGCTGCTGAGATCAGGGC
CAGCGCCAATCTGGCTGCTACCAAGATGTCCGAGTGCGTGCTGGGACAGAGCAAGAGGGTGGACTTCTGC
GGCAAGGGCTACCACCTGATGTCCTTCCCACAGAGCGCCCCACACGGAGTGGTGTTCCTGCACGTGACCT
ACGTGCCAGCCCAGGAGAAGAACTTCACCACCGCTCCAGCTATCTGCCACGATGGCAAGGCTCACTTCCC
ACGCGAGGGCGTGTTCGTGTCCAACGGCACCCACTGGTTCGTGACCCAGCGCAATTTCTACGAGCCCCAG
ATCATCACCACCGACAATACCTTCGTGAGCGGCAACTGCGACGTGGTCATCGGAATCGTGAACAATACCG
TGTACGATCCCCTGCAGCCAGAGCTGGACTCCTTCAAGGAGGAGCTGGATAAGTACTTCAAGAATCACAC
CAGCCCCGACGTGGATCTGGGCGACATCTCCGGCATCAATGCCAGCGTGGTGAACATCCAGAAGGAGATC
GACCGCCTGAACGAGGTGGCCAAGAATCTGAACGAGTCCCTGATCGATCTGCAGGAGCTGGGCAAGTACG
AGCAGTACATCAAGTGGCCATGGTACATCTGGCTGGGCTTCATCGCCGGCCTGATCGCCATCGTGATGGT
GACCATCATGCTGTGCTGCATGACCTCCTGCTGCAGCTGCCTGAAGGGCTGCTGCTCCTGCGGCAGCTGC
TGCAAGTTCGATGAGGACGATAGCGAGCCCGTGCTGAAGGGCGTCAAACTGCACTATACATAGCTCGACA
TATAAGGATCCACTCGACGACTCGACAATCAACCTCTGGATTACAAAATTTGTGAAAGATTGACTGGTAT
TCTTAACTATGTTGCTCCTTTTACGCTATGTGGATACGCTGCTTTAATGCCTTTGTATCATGCTATTGCT
TCCCGTATGGCTTTCATTTTCTCCTCCTTGTATAAATCCTGGTTGCTGTCTCTTTATGAGGAGTTGTGGC
CCGTTGTCAGGCAACGTGGCGTGGTGTGCACTGTGTTTGCTGACGCAACCCCCACTGGTTGGGGCATTGC
CACCACCTGTCAGCTCCTTTCCGGGACTTTCGCTTTCCCCCTCCCTATTGCCACGGCGGAACTCATCGCC
GCCTGCCTTGCCCGCTGCTGGACAGGGGCTCGGCTGTTGGGCACTGACAATTCCGTGGTGTTGTCGGGGA
AGCTGACGTCCTTTCCATGGCTGCTCGCCTGTGTTGCCACCTGGATTCTGCGCGGGACGTCCTTCTGCTA
CGTCCCTTCGGCCCTCAATCCAGCGGACCTTCCTTCCCGCGGCCTGCTGCCGGCTCTGCGGCCTCTTCCG
CATCTTCGCCTTCGCCCTCAGACGAGTCGGATCTCCCTTTGGGCCGCCTCCCCGCCTGGAATTAATTCGA
GCTCGGTACCTTGATTCTCGAGTCTAGAGGGCCCGTTTAAACCCGCTGATCAGCCTCGACTGTGCCTTCT
AGTTGCCAGCCATCTGTTGTTTGCCCCTCCCCCGTGCCTTCCTTGACCCTGGAAGGTGCCACTCCCACTG
TCCTTTCCTAATAAAATGAGGAAATTGCATCGCATTGTCTGAGTAGGTGTCATTCTATTCTGGGGGGTGG
GGTGGGGCAGGACAGCAAGGGGGAGGATTGGGAAGACAATAGCAGGCATGCTGGGGATGCGGTGGGCTCT
ATGGCTTCTGAGGCGGAAAGAACCAGTCAAAGGCGGTAATACGGTTATCCACAGAATCAGGGGATAACGC
AGGAAAGAACATGTGAGCAAAAGGCCAGCAAAAGGCCAGGAACCGTAAAAAGGCCGCGTTGCTGGCGTTT
TTCCATAGGCTCCGCCCCCCTGACGAGCATCACAAAAATCGACGCTCAAGTCAGAGGTGGCGAAACCCGA
CAGGACTATAAAGATACCAGGCGTTTCCCCCTGGAAGCTCCCTCGTGCGCTCTCCTGTTCCGACCCTGCC
GCTTACCGGATACCTGTCCGCCTTTCTCCCTTCGGGAAGCGTGGCGCTTTCTCATAGCTCACGCTGTAGG
TATCTCAGTTCGGTGTAGGTCGTTCGCTCCAAGCTGGGCTGTGTGCACGAACCCCCCGTTCAGCCCGACC
GCTGCGCCTTATCCGGTAACTATCGTCTTGAGTCCAACCCGGTAAGACACGACTTATCGCCACTGGCAGC
AGCCACTGGTAACAGGATTAGCAGAGCGAGGTATGTAGGCGGTGCTACAGAGTTCTTGAAGTGGTGGCCT
AACTACGGCTACACTAGAAGAACAGTATTTGGTATCTGCGCTCTGCTGAAGCCAGTTACCTTCGGAAAAA
GAGTTGGTAGCTCTTGATCCGGCAAACAAACCACCGCTGGTAGCGGTGGTTTTTTTGTTTGCAAGCAGCA
GATTACGCGCAGAAAAAAAGGATCTCAAGAAGATCCTTTGATCTTTTCTACGGGGTCTGACGCTCAGTGG
AACGAAAACTCACGTTAAGGGATTTTGGTCATGAGATTATCAAAAAGGATCTTCACCTAGATCCTTTTAA
ATTAAAAATGAAGTTTTAAATCAATCTAAAGTATATATGAGTAAACTTGGTCTGACAGTTACCAATGCTT
AATCAGTGAGGCACCTATCTCAGCGATCTGTCTATTTCGTTCATCCATAGTTGCCTGACTCCCCGTCGTG
TAGATAACTACGATACGGGAGGGCTTACCATCTGGCCCCAGTGCTGCAATGATACCGCGAGACCCACGCT
CACCGGCTCCAGATTTATCAGCAATAAACCAGCCAGCCGGAAGGGCCGAGCGCAGAAGTGGTCCTGCAAC
TTTATCCGCCTCCATCCAGTCTATTAATTGTTGCCGGGAAGCTAGAGTAAGTAGTTCGCCAGTTAATAGT
TTGCGCAACGTTGTTGCCATTGCTACAGGCATCGTGGTGTCACGCTCGTCGTTTGGTATGGCTTCATTCA
GCTCCGGTTCCCAACGATCAAGGCGAGTTACATGATCCCCCATGTTGTGCAAAAAAGCGGTTAGCTCCTT
CGGTCCTCCGATCGTTGTCAGAAGTAAGTTGGCCGCAGTGTTATCACTCATGGTTATGGCAGCACTGCAT
AATTCTCTTACTGTCATGCCATCCGTAAGATGCTTTTCTGTGACTGGTGAGTACTCAACCAAGTCATTCT
GAGAATAGTGTATGCGGCGACCGAGTTGCTCTTGCCCGGCGTCAATACGGGATAATACCGCGCCACATAG
CAGAACTTTAAAAGTGCTCATCATTGGAAAACGTTCTTCGGGGCGAAAACTCTCAAGGATCTTACCGCTG
TTGAGATCCAGTTCGATGTAACCCACTCGTGCACCCAACTGATCTTCAGCATCTTTTACTTTCACCAGCG
TTTCTGGGTGAGCAAAAACAGGAAGGCAAAATGCCGCAAAAAAGGGAATAAGGGCGACACGGAAATGTTG
AATACTCATACTCTTCCTTTTTCAATATTATTGAAGCATTTATCAGGGTTATTGTCTCATGAGCGGATAC
ATATTTGAATGTATTTAGAAAAATAAACAAATAGGGGTTCCGCGCACATTTCCCCGAAAAGTGCCACCTG
ACCTCCACGGATCGGGAGATCTCCCGATCCCCTATGGTGCACTCTCAGTACAATCTGCTCTGATGCCGCA
TAGTT
Features (pLannotate 1.2.2; 12 found; start..end, strand, type, name):
    182..393     +  promoter       EF-1α core promoter: core promoter for human elongation factor EF-1α
    394..507     +  intron         EF-1α intron A (fragment): intron upstream of the start codon of human EF-1α
   1133..1336    +  intron         EF-1α intron A: truncated intron upstream of the start codon of human EF-1α
   1352..5170    +  CDS            S: SPIKE_SARS2 - Experimental evidence at protein level: Swiss-Prot protein existence level 1. [Spike glycoprotein]: May down-regulate host tetherin (BST2) by lysosomal degradation, thereby counteracting its antiviral activity. From Severe acute respiratory syndrome coronavirus 2 (2019-nCoV) (SARS-CoV-2).
   5207..5795    +  misc_feature   WPRE: woodchuck hepatitis virus posttranscriptional regulatory element
   5804..5820    +  misc_feature   MCS (fragment): pUC18/19 multiple cloning site
   5870..6094    +  polyA_signal   bGH poly(A) signal: bovine growth hormone polyadenylation signal
   6098..6116    +  promoter       SV40 promoter (fragment): SV40 enhancer and early promoter
   6230..6818    -  rep_origin     ori: high-copy-number ColE1/pMB1/pBR322/pUC origin of replication
   6989..7849    -  CDS            AmpR: β-lactamase; bla; confers resistance to ampicillin, carbenicillin, and related antibiotics
   7850..7954    -  promoter       AmpR promoter: bla
   8013..10      -  misc_feature   bom (fragment) (across the origin): basis of mobility region from pBR322
