[The description below was written by a language model from this plasmid's Addgene catalogue record and pLannotate feature annotations shown in this document.]
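Description:
CoV2-Spike-EF1a-D614G-N501Y is a mammalian expression plasmid built on a pcDNA3.1 backbone for transient production of a codon-optimized SARS-CoV-2 Spike glycoprotein carrying the D614G and N501Y substitutions. It is maintained in E. coli through a high-copy ColE1/pUC-type origin and selected with ampicillin via the β-lactamase gene and its native promoter. The annotated 8,055-nt sequence shows only a short remnant of the SV40 promoter and no mammalian drug-resistance cassette, consistent with a plasmid intended for transient transfection rather than stable selection.

The expression cassette is driven by the human EF-1α promoter, annotated as the core promoter followed by intron A sequences (detected as two segments), which leads directly into the full-length Spike open reading frame. No epitope tag or reporter is annotated on the coding sequence. Downstream lie a woodchuck hepatitis virus posttranscriptional regulatory element (WPRE), which generally enhances transcript stability and expression, and the bovine growth hormone polyadenylation signal for transcript termination and 3′ end processing.

According to the record, this EF-1α version gives lower Spike expression than an alternative version and is therefore more convenient for generating SARS-CoV-2 virus-like particles, where Spike is supplied alongside other components. The other components are not described in this record. It belongs to work using virus-like particles to rapidly assess the effects of mutations found in evolved SARS-CoV-2 variants, with this plasmid providing the N501Y change on a D614G background.
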