Addgene plasmid #177939: CoV2-Spike-EF1a-D614G-N501Y
Purpose: Transient mammalian expression of codon optimized SARS-CoV-2 Spike proteins (D614G, N501Y). This version gives lower expression of Spike and is more convenient for generating VLPs.
Depositing lab: Jennifer Doudna. Depositing organization: J. David Gladstone Institutes. Publication: Rapid assessment of SARS-CoV-2 evolved variants using virus-like particles. Syed AM, Taha TY, Tabata T, Chen IP, Ciling A, Khalid MM, Sreekumar B, Chen PY, Hayashi JM, Soczek KM, Ott M, Doudna JA. Science. 2021 Nov 4:eabl6184. doi: 10.1126/science.abl6184. PubMed 34735219.
Backbone
  Vector backbone: pcDNA3.1
  Vector type: Mammalian Expression
Growth in bacteria
  Bacterial resistance: Ampicillin, 100 μg/mL
  Growth temperature: 37°C
  Growth strain: DH5alpha
  Copy number: High Copy
Gene/Insert
  Gene/Insert name: SARS-CoV-2 Spike protein (D614G, N501Y)
  Species: Other
  Mutation: D614G, N501Y
  Entrez Gene: S (a.k.a. GU280_gp02, spike glycoprotein)
  Cloning method: Gibson Cloning
Terms and licenses: Academic/Nonprofit Terms; Industry Terms: Not Available to Industry
Depositor comments: Please visit https://www.biorxiv.org/content/10.1101/2021.08.05.455082v1 for bioRxv preprint.
How to cite: CoV2-Spike-EF1a-D614G-N501Y was a gift from Jennifer Doudna (Addgene plasmid # 177939 ; http://n2t.net/addgene:177939 ; RRID:Addgene_177939)
